Addgene plasmid #86301: PX458_HLF_1
Purpose: Encodes gRNA for 3' target of human HLF
Depositing lab: Eric Mendenhall & Richard M. Myers. Depositing organization: University of Alabama in Huntsville. Publication: CETCh-seq: CRISPR epitope tagging ChIP-seq of DNA-binding proteins. Savic D, Partridge EC, Newberry KM, Smith SB, Meadows SK, Roberts BS, Mackiewicz M, Mendenhall EM, Myers RM. Genome Res. 2015 Sep 9. 10.1101/gr.193540.115 PubMed 26355004.
Backbone
  Vector backbone: PX458
  Vector type: CRISPR
Growth in bacteria
  Bacterial resistance: Ampicillin, 100 μg/mL
  Growth temperature: 37°C
  Growth strain: DH5alpha
  Copy number: High Copy
Gene/Insert
  Gene/Insert name: gRNA against HLF
  gRNA/shRNA sequence: GCAAAAATGCCATCCTACAG
  Species: H. sapiens (human)
  Entrez Gene: HLF (a.k.a. MGC33822)
  Cloning method: Gibson Cloning
  Sequencing primers: 5′ pBR322ori-F
Terms and licenses: Academic/Nonprofit Terms; Industry Terms: Not Available to Industry
Depositor comments: Note: This plasmid is part of the Mendenhall and Meyers CRISPR-based Tagging system to add a tag (currently using FLAG) to endogenous proteins. Please see https://www.addgene.org/crispr/tagging/ for more details.
How to cite: PX458_HLF_1 was a gift from Eric Mendenhall & Richard M. Myers (Addgene plasmid # 86301 ; http://n2t.net/addgene:86301 ; RRID:Addgene_86301)
