[The description below was written by a language model from this plasmid's Addgene catalogue record and pLannotate feature annotations shown in this document.]
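Description:
PX458_HLF_1 is a 9.3 kb mammalian CRISPR/Cas9 expression plasmid built on the PX458 backbone. It carries a single guide RNA directed at the 3' end of the human HLF gene. It is maintained in E. coli as a high-copy plasmid through a ColE1/pUC-type origin and selected with ampicillin via the β-lactamase gene. An M13/f1-type phage origin is also annotated. So are a single AAV2 inverted terminal repeat and short bom and rop fragments, which appear to be backbone remnants rather than functional parts; with only one ITR annotated, the table does not indicate an AAV packaging vector.

The plasmid has two expression units. A human U6 RNA polymerase III promoter drives the HLF-targeting spacer, which was inserted by Gibson cloning and is fused to the Streptococcus pyogenes gRNA scaffold. A partial second scaffold fragment is annotated just downstream. The second unit uses a hybrid promoter made of the CMV enhancer, the chicken β-actin promoter and a hybrid intron to express S. pyogenes Cas9. The annotation software lists Cas9 as contiguous N- and C-terminal portions, which together form one continuous coding region. Cas9 is followed by a nucleoplasmin nuclear localization signal, EGFP and a bovine growth hormone polyadenylation signal. The table does not annotate the element linking Cas9 to EGFP. EGFP on the same transcript allows transfected cells to be identified or sorted by fluorescence.

According to the depositor, the plasmid belongs to a CRISPR-based system for epitope tagging of endogenous proteins, currently with FLAG. Cutting near the end of the HLF coding region is intended to allow tag insertion at the native locus, so that this DNA-binding protein can be studied by ChIP-seq with an anti-tag antibody. The donor template carrying the tag is not part of this plasmid.
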