Features (pLannotate 1.2.2; 19 found; start..end, strand, type, name):
     17..257     +  promoter       U6 promoter: RNA polymerase III promoter for human U6 snRNA
    286..361     +  misc_RNA       gRNA scaffold: guide RNA scaffold for the Streptococcus pyogenes CRISPR/Cas9 system
    368..411     +  misc_RNA       gRNA scaffold (fragment): guide RNA scaffold for the Streptococcus pyogenes CRISPR/Cas9 system
    458..743     +  enhancer       CMV enhancer: human cytomegalovirus immediate early enhancer; contains an 18-bp deletion relative to the standard CMV enhancer
    745..1022    +  promoter       chicken β-actin promoter: No description available
   1023..1251    +  intron         hybrid intron: hybrid between chicken β-actin (CBA) and minute virus of mice (MMV) introns (Gray et al., 2011)
   1389..2990    +  CDS            Cas9(N): N-terminal portion of Streptococcus pyogenes Cas9 (Zetsche et al., 2015)
   2991..5489    +  CDS            Cas9(C): C-terminal portion of Streptococcus pyogenes Cas9 (Zetsche et al., 2015)
   5490..5537    +  CDS            nucleoplasmin NLS: bipartite nuclear localization signal from nucleoplasmin
   5607..6320    +  CDS            EGFP: EGFP is a basic (constitutively fluorescent) green fluorescent protein published in 1996, derived from Aequorea victoria. It is reported to be a rapidly-maturing weak dimer with moderate acid sensitivity.
   6354..6465    +  polyA_signal   bGH poly(A) signal: bovine growth hormone polyadenylation signal
   6570..6710    +  repeat_region  AAV2 ITR: inverted terminal repeat of adeno-associated virus serotype 2 inverted
   6715..6766    -  misc_feature   bom (fragment): basis of mobility region from pBR322
   6785..7165    +  rep_origin     M13 ori (sequence partly withheld): M13 bacteriophage origin of replication; arrow indicates direction of (+) strand synthesis
   7241..7290    -  misc_feature   bom (fragment): basis of mobility region from pBR322
   7392..7427    -  CDS            rop (fragment): Rop protein, which maintains plasmids at low copy number; rop
   7522..7626    +  promoter       AmpR promoter: bla
   7627..8487    +  CDS            AmpR: β-lactamase; bla; confers resistance to ampicillin, carbenicillin, and related antibiotics
   8658..9246    +  rep_origin     ori: high-copy-number ColE1/pMB1/pBR322/pUC origin of replication
>Addgene plasmid #86301 | PX458_HLF_1 | depositor full sequence | sequence record 168182 | Full Sequence
TTTTGCTCACATGTNNGAGGGCCTATTTCCCATGATTCCTTCATATTTGCATATACGATACAAGGCTGTT
AGAGAGATAATTGGAATTAATTTGACTGTAAACACAAAGATATTAGTACAAAATACGTGACGTAGAAAGT
AATAATTTCTTGGGTAGTTTGCAGTTTTAAAATTATGTTTTAAAATGGACTATCATATGCTTACCGTAAC
TTGAAAGTATTTCGATTTCTTGGCTTTATATATCTTGTGGAAAGGACGAAACACCGCAAAAATGCCATCC
TACAGGTTTTAGAGCTAGAAATAGCAAGTTAAAATAAGGCTAGTCCGTTATCAACTTGAAAAAGTGGCAC
CGAGTCGGTGCTTTTTTGTTTTAGAGCTAGAAATAGCAAGTTAAAATAAGGCTAGTCCGTTTTTAGCGCG
TGCGCCAATTCTGCAGACAAATGGCTCTAGAGGTACCCGTTACATAACTTACGGTAAATGGCCCGCCTGG
CTGACCGCCCAACGACCCCCGCCCATTGACGTCAATAGTAACGCCAATAGGGACTTTCCATTGACGTCAA
TGGGTGGAGTATTTACGGTAAACTGCCCACTTGGCAGTACATCAAGTGTATCATATGCCAAGTACGCCCC
CTATTGACGTCAATGACGGTAAATGGCCCGCCTGGCATTGTGCCCAGTACATGACCTTATGGGACTTTCC
TACTTGGCAGTACATCTACGTATTAGTCATCGCTATTACCATGGTCGAGGTGAGCCCCACGTTCTGCTTC
ACTCTCCCCATCTCCCCCCCCTCCCCACCCCCAATTTTGTATTTATTTATTTTTTAATTATTTTGTGCAG
CGATGGGGGCGGGGGGGGGGGGGGGGCGCGCGCCAGGCGGGGCGGGGCGGGGCGAGGGGCGGGGCGGGGC
GAGGCGGAGAGGTGCGGCGGCAGCCAATCAGAGCGGCGCGCTCCGAAAGTTTCCTTTTATGGCGAGGCGG
CGGCGGCGGCGGCCCTATAAAAAGCGAAGCGCGCGGCGGGCGGGAGTCGCTGCGACGCTGCCTTCGCCCC
GTGCCCCGCTCCGCCGCCGCCTCGCGCCGCCCGCCCCGGCTCTGACTGACCGCGTTACTCCCACAGGTGA
GCGGGCGGGACGGCCCTTCTCCTCCGGGCTGTAATTAGCTGAGCAAGAGGTAAGGGTTTAAGGGATGGTT
GGTTGGTGGGGTATTAATGTTTAATTACCTGGAGCACCTGCCTGAAATCACTTTTTTTCAGGTTGGACCG
GTGCCACCATGGACTATAAGGACCACGACGGAGACTACAAGGATCATGATATTGATTACAAAGACGATGA
CGATAAGATGGCCCCAAAGAAGAAGCGGAAGGTCGGTATCCACGGAGTCCCAGCAGCCGACAAGAAGTAC
AGCATCGGCCTGGACATCGGCACCAACTCTGTGGGCTGGGCCGTGATCACCGACGAGTACAAGGTGCCCA
GCAAGAAATTCAAGGTGCTGGGCAACACCGACCGGCACAGCATCAAGAAGAACCTGATCGGAGCCCTGCT
GTTCGACAGCGGCGAAACAGCCGAGGCCACCCGGCTGAAGAGAACCGCCAGAAGAAGATACACCAGACGG
AAGAACCGGATCTGCTATCTGCAAGAGATCTTCAGCAACGAGATGGCCAAGGTGGACGACAGCTTCTTCC
ACAGACTGGAAGAGTCCTTCCTGGTGGAAGAGGATAAGAAGCACGAGCGGCACCCCATCTTCGGCAACAT
CGTGGACGAGGTGGCCTACCACGAGAAGTACCCCACCATCTACCACCTGAGAAAGAAACTGGTGGACAGC
ACCGACAAGGCCGACCTGCGGCTGATCTATCTGGCCCTGGCCCACATGATCAAGTTCCGGGGCCACTTCC
TGATCGAGGGCGACCTGAACCCCGACAACAGCGACGTGGACAAGCTGTTCATCCAGCTGGTGCAGACCTA
CAACCAGCTGTTCGAGGAAAACCCCATCAACGCCAGCGGCGTGGACGCCAAGGCCATCCTGTCTGCCAGA
CTGAGCAAGAGCAGACGGCTGGAAAATCTGATCGCCCAGCTGCCCGGCGAGAAGAAGAATGGCCTGTTCG
GAAACCTGATTGCCCTGAGCCTGGGCCTGACCCCCAACTTCAAGAGCAACTTCGACCTGGCCGAGGATGC
CAAACTGCAGCTGAGCAAGGACACCTACGACGACGACCTGGACAACCTGCTGGCCCAGATCGGCGACCAG
TACGCCGACCTGTTTCTGGCCGCCAAGAACCTGTCCGACGCCATCCTGCTGAGCGACATCCTGAGAGTGA
ACACCGAGATCACCAAGGCCCCCCTGAGCGCCTCTATGATCAAGAGATACGACGAGCACCACCAGGACCT
GACCCTGCTGAAAGCTCTCGTGCGGCAGCAGCTGCCTGAGAAGTACAAAGAGATTTTCTTCGACCAGAGC
AAGAACGGCTACGCCGGCTACATTGACGGCGGAGCCAGCCAGGAAGAGTTCTACAAGTTCATCAAGCCCA
TCCTGGAAAAGATGGACGGCACCGAGGAACTGCTCGTGAAGCTGAACAGAGAGGACCTGCTGCGGAAGCA
GCGGACCTTCGACAACGGCAGCATCCCCCACCAGATCCACCTGGGAGAGCTGCACGCCATTCTGCGGCGG
CAGGAAGATTTTTACCCATTCCTGAAGGACAACCGGGAAAAGATCGAGAAGATCCTGACCTTCCGCATCC
CCTACTACGTGGGCCCTCTGGCCAGGGGAAACAGCAGATTCGCCTGGATGACCAGAAAGAGCGAGGAAAC
CATCACCCCCTGGAACTTCGAGGAAGTGGTGGACAAGGGCGCTTCCGCCCAGAGCTTCATCGAGCGGATG
ACCAACTTCGATAAGAACCTGCCCAACGAGAAGGTGCTGCCCAAGCACAGCCTGCTGTACGAGTACTTCA
CCGTGTATAACGAGCTGACCAAAGTGAAATACGTGACCGAGGGAATGAGAAAGCCCGCCTTCCTGAGCGG
CGAGCAGAAAAAGGCCATCGTGGACCTGCTGTTCAAGACCAACCGGAAAGTGACCGTGAAGCAGCTGAAA
GAGGACTACTTCAAGAAAATCGAGTGCTTCGACTCCGTGGAAATCTCCGGCGTGGAAGATCGGTTCAACG
CCTCCCTGGGCACATACCACGATCTGCTGAAAATTATCAAGGACAAGGACTTCCTGGACAATGAGGAAAA
CGAGGACATTCTGGAAGATATCGTGCTGACCCTGACACTGTTTGAGGACAGAGAGATGATCGAGGAACGG
CTGAAAACCTATGCCCACCTGTTCGACGACAAAGTGATGAAGCAGCTGAAGCGGCGGAGATACACCGGCT
GGGGCAGGCTGAGCCGGAAGCTGATCAACGGCATCCGGGACAAGCAGTCCGGCAAGACAATCCTGGATTT
CCTGAAGTCCGACGGCTTCGCCAACAGAAACTTCATGCAGCTGATCCACGACGACAGCCTGACCTTTAAA
GAGGACATCCAGAAAGCCCAGGTGTCCGGCCAGGGCGATAGCCTGCACGAGCACATTGCCAATCTGGCCG
GCAGCCCCGCCATTAAGAAGGGCATCCTGCAGACAGTGAAGGTGGTGGACGAGCTCGTGAAAGTGATGGG
CCGGCACAAGCCCGAGAACATCGTGATCGAAATGGCCAGAGAGAACCAGACCACCCAGAAGGGACAGAAG
AACAGCCGCGAGAGAATGAAGCGGATCGAAGAGGGCATCAAAGAGCTGGGCAGCCAGATCCTGAAAGAAC
ACCCCGTGGAAAACACCCAGCTGCAGAACGAGAAGCTGTACCTGTACTACCTGCAGAATGGGCGGGATAT
GTACGTGGACCAGGAACTGGACATCAACCGGCTGTCCGACTACGATGTGGACCATATCGTGCCTCAGAGC
TTTCTGAAGGACGACTCCATCGACAACAAGGTGCTGACCAGAAGCGACAAGAACCGGGGCAAGAGCGACA
ACGTGCCCTCCGAAGAGGTCGTGAAGAAGATGAAGAACTACTGGCGGCAGCTGCTGAACGCCAAGCTGAT
TACCCAGAGAAAGTTCGACAATCTGACCAAGGCCGAGAGAGGCGGCCTGAGCGAACTGGATAAGGCCGGC
TTCATCAAGAGACAGCTGGTGGAAACCCGGCAGATCACAAAGCACGTGGCACAGATCCTGGACTCCCGGA
TGAACACTAAGTACGACGAGAATGACAAGCTGATCCGGGAAGTGAAAGTGATCACCCTGAAGTCCAAGCT
GGTGTCCGATTTCCGGAAGGATTTCCAGTTTTACAAAGTGCGCGAGATCAACAACTACCACCACGCCCAC
GACGCCTACCTGAACGCCGTCGTGGGAACCGCCCTGATCAAAAAGTACCCTAAGCTGGAAAGCGAGTTCG
TGTACGGCGACTACAAGGTGTACGACGTGCGGAAGATGATCGCCAAGAGCGAGCAGGAAATCGGCAAGGC
TACCGCCAAGTACTTCTTCTACAGCAACATCATGAACTTTTTCAAGACCGAGATTACCCTGGCCAACGGC
GAGATCCGGAAGCGGCCTCTGATCGAGACAAACGGCGAAACCGGGGAGATCGTGTGGGATAAGGGCCGGG
ATTTTGCCACCGTGCGGAAAGTGCTGAGCATGCCCCAAGTGAATATCGTGAAAAAGACCGAGGTGCAGAC
AGGCGGCTTCAGCAAAGAGTCTATCCTGCCCAAGAGGAACAGCGATAAGCTGATCGCCAGAAAGAAGGAC
TGGGACCCTAAGAAGTACGGCGGCTTCGACAGCCCCACCGTGGCCTATTCTGTGCTGGTGGTGGCCAAAG
TGGAAAAGGGCAAGTCCAAGAAACTGAAGAGTGTGAAAGAGCTGCTGGGGATCACCATCATGGAAAGAAG
CAGCTTCGAGAAGAATCCCATCGACTTTCTGGAAGCCAAGGGCTACAAAGAAGTGAAAAAGGACCTGATC
ATCAAGCTGCCTAAGTACTCCCTGTTCGAGCTGGAAAACGGCCGGAAGAGAATGCTGGCCTCTGCCGGCG
AACTGCAGAAGGGAAACGAACTGGCCCTGCCCTCCAAATATGTGAACTTCCTGTACCTGGCCAGCCACTA
TGAGAAGCTGAAGGGCTCCCCCGAGGATAATGAGCAGAAACAGCTGTTTGTGGAACAGCACAAGCACTAC
CTGGACGAGATCATCGAGCAGATCAGCGAGTTCTCCAAGAGAGTGATCCTGGCCGACGCTAATCTGGACA
AAGTGCTGTCCGCCTACAACAAGCACCGGGATAAGCCCATCAGAGAGCAGGCCGAGAATATCATCCACCT
GTTTACCCTGACCAATCTGGGAGCCCCTGCCGCCTTCAAGTACTTTGACACCACCATCGACCGGAAGAGG
TACACCAGCACCAAAGAGGTGCTGGACGCCACCCTGATCCACCAGAGCATCACCGGCCTGTACGAGACAC
GGATCGACCTGTCTCAGCTGGGAGGCGACAAAAGGCCGGCGGCCACGAAAAAGGCCGGCCAGGCAAAAAA
GAAAAAGGAATTCGGCAGTGGAGAGGGCAGAGGAAGTCTGCTAACATGCGGTGACGTCGAGGAGAATCCT
GGCCCAGTGAGCAAGGGCGAGGAGCTGTTCACCGGGGTGGTGCCCATCCTGGTCGAGCTGGACGGCGACG
TAAACGGCCACAAGTTCAGCGTGTCCGGCGAGGGCGAGGGCGATGCCACCTACGGCAAGCTGACCCTGAA
GTTCATCTGCACCACCGGCAAGCTGCCCGTGCCCTGGCCCACCCTCGTGACCACCCTGACCTACGGCGTG
CAGTGCTTCAGCCGCTACCCCGACCACATGAAGCAGCACGACTTCTTCAAGTCCGCCATGCCCGAAGGCT
ACGTCCAGGAGCGCACCATCTTCTTCAAGGACGACGGCAACTACAAGACCCGCGCCGAGGTGAAGTTCGA
GGGCGACACCCTGGTGAACCGCATCGAGCTGAAGGGCATCGACTTCAAGGAGGACGGCAACATCCTGGGG
CACAAGCTGGAGTACAACTACAACAGCCACAACGTCTATATCATGGCCGACAAGCAGAAGAACGGCATCA
AGGTGAACTTCAAGATCCGCCACAACATCGAGGACGGCAGCGTGCAGCTCGCCGACCACTACCAGCAGAA
CACCCCCATCGGCGACGGCCCCGTGCTGCTGCCCGACAACCACTACCTGAGCACCCAGTCCGCCCTGAGC
AAAGACCCCAACGAGAAGCGCGATCACATGGTCCTGCTGGAGTTCGTGACCGCCGCCGGGATCACTCTCG
GCATGGACGAGCTGTACAAGGAATTCTAACTAGAGCTCGCTGATCAGCCTCGACTGTGCCTTCTAGTTGC
CAGCCATCTGTTGTTTGCCCCTCCCCCGTGCCTTCCTTGACCCTGGAAGGTGCCACTCCCACTGTCCTTT
CCTAATAAAATGAGGAAATTGCATCGCATTGTCTGAGTAGGTGTCATTCTATTCTGGGGGGTGGGGTGGG
GCAGGACAGCAAGGGGGAGGATTGGGAAGAGAATAGCAGGCATGCTGGGGAGCGGCCGCAGGAACCCCTA
GTGATGGAGTTGGCCACTCCCTCTCTGCGCGCTCGCTCGCTCACTGAGGCCGGGCGACCAAAGGTCGCCC
GACGCCCGGGCTTTGCCCGGGCGGCCTCAGTGAGCGAGCGAGCGCGCAGCTGCCTGCAGGGGCGCCTGAT
GCGGTATTTTCTCCTTACGCATCTGTGCGGTATTTCACACCGCATA
[142 nt withheld, positions 6767-6908]
C
[141 nt withheld, positions 6910-7050]
CCTTTGACGTTGGAGTCCACGTTCTTT
[37 nt withheld, positions 7078-7114]
ACCCTATCTCGGGCTATTCTTTTGATTTATAAGGGATTTTGCCGATTTCGGCCTATTGGTTAAAAAATGA
GCTGATTTAACAAAAATTTAACGCGAATTTTAACAAAATATTAACGTTTACAATTTTATGGTGCACTCTC
AGTACAATCTGCTCTGATGCCGCATAGTTAAGCCAGCCCCGACACCCGCCAACACCCGCTGACGCGCCCT
GACGGGCTTGTCTGCTCCCGGCATCCGCTTACAGACAAGCTGTGACCGTCTCCGGGAGCTGCATGTGTCA
GAGGTTTTCACCGTCATCACCGAAACGCGCGAGACGAAAGGGCCTCGTGATACGCCTATTTTTATAGGTT
AATGTCATGATAATAATGGTTTCTTAGACGTCAGGTGGCACTTTTCGGGGAAATGTGCGCGGAACCCCTA
TTTGTTTATTTTTCTAAATACATTCAAATATGTATCCGCTCATGAGACAATAACCCTGATAAATGCTTCA
ATAATATTGAAAAAGGAAGAGTATGAGTATTCAACATTTCCGTGTCGCCCTTATTCCCTTTTTTGCGGCA
TTTTGCCTTCCTGTTTTTGCTCACCCAGAAACGCTGGTGAAAGTAAAAGATGCTGAAGATCAGTTGGGTG
CACGAGTGGGTTACATCGAACTGGATCTCAACAGCGGTAAGATCCTTGAGAGTTTTCGCCCCGAAGAACG
TTTTCCAATGATGAGCACTTTTAAAGTTCTGCTATGTGGCGCGGTATTATCCCGTATTGACGCCGGGCAA
GAGCAACTCGGTCGCCGCATACACTATTCTCAGAATGACTTGGTTGAGTACTCACCAGTCACAGAAAAGC
ATCTTACGGATGGCATGACAGTAAGAGAATTATGCAGTGCTGCCATAACCATGAGTGATAACACTGCGGC
CAACTTACTTCTGACAACGATCGGAGGACCGAAGGAGCTAACCGCTTTTTTGCACAACATGGGGGATCAT
GTAACTCGCCTTGATCGTTGGGAACCGGAGCTGAATGAAGCCATACCAAACGACGAGCGTGACACCACGA
TGCCTGTAGCAATGGCAACAACGTTGCGCAAACTATTAACTGGCGAACTACTTACTCTAGCTTCCCGGCA
ACAATTAATAGACTGGATGGAGGCGGATAAAGTTGCAGGACCACTTCTGCGCTCGGCCCTTCCGGCTGGC
TGGTTTATTGCTGATAAATCTGGAGCCGGTGAGCGTGGAAGCCGCGGTATCATTGCAGCACTGGGGCCAG
ATGGTAAGCCCTCCCGTATCGTAGTTATCTACACGACGGGGAGTCAGGCAACTATGGATGAACGAAATAG
ACAGATCGCTGAGATAGGTGCCTCACTGATTAAGCATTGGTAACTGTCAGACCAAGTTTACTCATATATA
CTTTAGATTGATTTAAAACTTCATTTTTAATTTAAAAGGATCTAGGTGAAGATCCTTTTTGATAATCTCA
TGACCAAAATCCCTTAACGTGAGTTTTCGTTCCACTGAGCGTCAGACCCCGTAGAAAAGATCAAAGGATC
TTCTTGAGATCCTTTTTTTCTGCGCGTAATCTGCTGCTTGCAAACAAAAAAACCACCGCTACCAGCGGTG
GTTTGTTTGCCGGATCAAGAGCTACCAACTCTTTTTCCGAAGGTAACTGGCTTCAGCAGAGCGCAGATAC
CAAATACTGTCCTTCTAGTGTAGCCGTAGTTAGGCCACCACTTCAAGAACTCTGTAGCACCGCCTACATA
CCTCGCTCTGCTAATCCTGTTACCAGTGGCTGCTGCCAGTGGCGATAAGTCGTGTCTTACCGGGTTGGAC
TCAAGACGATAGTTACCGGATAAGGCGCAGCGGTCGGGCTGAACGGGGGGTTCGTGCACACAGCCCAGCT
TGGAGCGAACGACCTACACCGAACTGAGATACCTACAGCGTGAGCTATGAGAAAGCGCCACGCTTCCCGA
AGGGAGAAAGGCGGACAGGTATCCGGTAAGCGGCAGGGTCGGAACAGGAGAGCGCACGAGGGAGCTTCCA
GGGGGAAACGCCTGGTATCTTTATAGTCCTGTCGGGTTTCGCCACCTCTGACTTGAGCGTCGATTTTTGT
GATGCTCGTCAGGGGGGCGGAGCCTATGGAAAAACGCCAGCAACGCGGCCTTTTTACGGTTCCTGGCCTT
TTGCTGGCC
