>Addgene plasmid #86301 | PX458_HLF_1 | addgene partial sequence | sequence record 170808 | Addgene Partial NGS Result
GGACTATAAGGACCACGACGGAGACTACAAGGATCATGATATTGATTACAAAGACGATGACGATAAGATG
GCCCCAAAGAAGAAGCGGAAGGTCGGTATCCACGGAGTCCCAGCAGCCGACAAGAAGTACAGCATCGGCC
TGGACATCGGCACCAACTCTGTGGGCTGGGCCGTGATCACCGACGAGTACAAGGTGCCCAGCAAGAAATT
CAAGGTGCTGGGCAACACCGACCGGCACAGCATCAAGAAGAACCTGATCGGAGCCCTGCTGTTCGACAGC
GGCGAAACAGCCGAGGCCACCCGGCTGAAGAGAACCGCCAGAAGAAGATACACCAGACGGAAGAACCGGA
TCTGCTATCTGCAAGAGATCTTCAGCAACGAGATGGCCAAGGTGGACGACAGCTTCTTCCACAGACTGGA
AGAGTCCTTCCTGGTGGAAGAGGATAAGAAGCACGAGCGGCACCCCATCTTCGGCAACATCGTGGACGAG
GTGGCCTACCACGAGAAGTACCCCACCATCTACCACCTGAGAAAGAAACTGGTGGACAGCACCGACAAGG
CCGACCTGCGGCTGATCTATCTGGCCCTGGCCCACATGATCAAGTTCCGGGGCCACTTCCTGATCGAGGG
CGACCTGAACCCCGACAACAGCGACGTGGACAAGCTGTTCATCCAGCTGGTGCAGACCTACAACCAGCTG
TTCGAGGAAAACCCCATCAACGCCAGCGGCGTGGACGCCAAGGCCATCCTGTCTGCCAGACTGAGCAAGA
GCAGACGGCTGGAAAATCTGATCGCCCAGCTGCCCGGCGAGAAGAAGAATGGCCTGTTCGGAAACCTGAT
TGCCCTGAGCCTGGGCCTGACCCCCAACTTCAAGAGCAACTTCGACCTGGCCGAGGATGCCAAACTGCAG
CTGAGCAAGGACACCTACGACGACGACCTGGACAACCTGCTGGCCCAGATCGGCGACCAGTACGCCGACC
TGTTTCTGGCCGCCAAGAACCTGTCCGACGCCATCCTGCTGAGCGACATCCTGAGAGTGAACACCGAGAT
CACCAAGGCCCCCCTGAGCGCCTCTATGATCAAGAGATACGACGAGCACCACCAGGACCTGACCCTGCTG
AAAGCTCTCGTGCGGCAGCAGCTGCCTGAGAAGTACAAAGAGATTTTCTTCGACCAGAGCAAGAACGGCT
ACGCCGGCTACATTGACGGCGGAGCCAGCCAGGAAGAGTTCTACAAGTTCATCAAGCCCATCCTGGAAAA
GATGGACGGCACCGAGGAACTGCTCGTGAAGCTGAACAGAGAGGACCTGCTGCGGAAGCAGCGGACCTTC
GACAACGGCAGCATCCCCCACCAGATCCACCTGGGAGAGCTGCACGCCATTCTGCGGCGGCAGGAAGATT
TTTACCCATTCCTGAAGGACAACCGGGAAAAGATCGAGAAGATCCTGACCTTCCGCATCCCCTACTACGT
GGGCCCTCTGGCCAGGGGAAACAGCAGATTCGCCTGGATGACCAGAAAGAGCGAGGAAACCATCACCCCC
TGGAACTTCGAGGAAGTGGTGGACAAGGGCGCTTCCGCCCAGAGCTTCATCGAGCGGATGACCAACTTCG
ATAAGAACCTGCCCAACGAGAAGGTGCTGCCCAAGCACAGCCTGCTGTACGAGTACTTCACCGTGTATAA
CGAGCTGACCAAAGTGAAATACGTGACCGAGGGAATGAGAAAGCCCGCCTTCCTGAGCGGCGAGCAGAAA
AAGGCCATCGTGGACCTGCTGTTCAAGACCAACCGGAAAGTGACCGTGAAGCAGCTGAAAGAGGACTACT
TCAAGAAAATCGAGTGCTTCGACTCCGTGGAAATCTCCGGCGTGGAAGATCGGTTCAACGCCTCCCTGGG
CACATACCACGATCTGCTGAAAATTATCAAGGACAAGGACTTCCTGGACAATGAGGAAAACGAGGACATT
CTGGAAGATATCGTGCTGACCCTGACACTGTTTGAGGACAGAGAGATGATCGAGGAACGGCTGAAAACCT
ATGCCCACCTGTTCGACGACAAAGTGATGAAGCAGCTGAAGCGGCGGAGATACACCGGCTGGGGCAGGCT
GAGCCGGAAGCTGATCAACGGCATCCGGGACAAGCAGTCCGGCAAGACAATCCTGGATTTCCTGAAGTCC
GACGGCTTCGCCAACAGAAACTTCATGCAGCTGATCCACGACGACAGCCTGACCTTTAAAGAGGACATCC
AGAAAGCCCAGGTGTCCGGCCAGGGCGATAGCCTGCACGAGCACATTGCCAATCTGGCCGGCAGCCCCGC
CATTAAGAAGGGCATCCTGCAGACAGTGAAGGTGGTGGACGAGCTCGTGAAAGTGATGGGCCGGCACAAG
CCCGAGAACATCGTGATCGAAATGGCCAGAGAGAACCAGACCACCCAGAAGGGACAGAAGAACAGCCGCG
AGAGAATGAAGCGGATCGAAGAGGGCATCAAAGAGCTGGGCAGCCAGATCCTGAAAGAACACCCCGTGGA
AAACACCCAGCTGCAGAACGAGAAGCTGTACCTGTACTACCTGCAGAATGGGCGGGATATGTACGTGGAC
CAGGAACTGGACATCAACCGGCTGTCCGACTACGATGTGGACCATATCGTGCCTCAGAGCTTTCTGAAGG
ACGACTCCATCGACAACAAGGTGCTGACCAGAAGCGACAAGAACCGGGGCAAGAGCGACAACGTGCCCTC
CGAAGAGGTCGTGAAGAAGATGAAGAACTACTGGCGGCAGCTGCTGAACGCCAAGCTGATTACCCAGAGA
AAGTTCGACAATCTGACCAAGGCCGAGAGAGGCGGCCTGAGCGAACTGGATAAGGCCGGCTTCATCAAGA
GACAGCTGGTGGAAACCCGGCAGATCACAAAGCACGTGGCACAGATCCTGGACTCCCGGATGAACACTAA
GTACGACGAGAATGACAAGCTGATCCGGGAAGTGAAAGTGATCACCCTGAAGTCCAAGCTGGTGTCCGAT
TTCCGGAAGGATTTCCAGTTTTACAAAGTGCGCGAGATCAACAACTACCACCACGCCCACGACGCCTACC
TGAACGCCGTCGTGGGAACCGCCCTGATCAAAAAGTACCCTAAGCTGGAAAGCGAGTTCGTGTACGGCGA
CTACAAGGTGTACGACGTGCGGAAGATGATCGCCAAGAGCGAGCAGGAAATCGGCAAGGCTACCGCCAAG
TACTTCTTCTACAGCAACATCATGAACTTTTTCAAGACCGAGATTACCCTGGCCAACGGCGAGATCCGGA
AGCGGCCTCTGATCGAGACAAACGGCGAAACCGGGGAGATCGTGTGGGATAAGGGCCGGGATTTTGCCAC
CGTGCGGAAAGTGCTGAGCATGCCCCAAGTGAATATCGTGAAAAAGACCGAGGTGCAGACAGGCGGCTTC
AGCAAAGAGTCTATCCTGCCCAAGAGGAACAGCGATAAGCTGATCGCCAGAAAGAAGGACTGGGACCCTA
AGAAGTACGGCGGCTTCGACAGCCCCACCGTGGCCTATTCTGTGCTGGTGGTGGCCAAAGTGGAAAAGGG
CAAGTCCAAGAAACTGAAGAGTGTGAAAGAGCTGCTGGGGATCACCATCATGGAAAGAAGCAGCTTCGAG
AAGAATCCCATCGACTTTCTGGAAGCCAAGGGCTACAAAGAAGTGAAAAAGGACCTGATCATCAAGCTGC
CTAAGTACTCCCTGTTCGAGCTGGAAAACGGCCGGAAGAGAATGCTGGCCTCTGCCGGCGAACTGCAGAA
GGGAAACGAACTGGCCCTGCCCTCCAAATATGTGAACTTCCTGTACCTGGCCAGCCACTATGAGAAGCTG
AAGGGCTCCCCCGAGGATAATGAGCAGAAACAGCTGTTTGTGGAACAGCACAAGCACTACCTGGACGAGA
TCATCGAGCAGATCAGCGAGTTCTCCAAGAGAGTGATCCTGGCCGACGCTAATCTGGACAAAGTGCTGTC
CGCCTACAACAAGCACCGGGATAAGCCCATCAGAGAGCAGGCCGAGAATATCATCCACCTGTTTACCCTG
ACCAATCTGGGAGCCCCTGCCGCCTTCAAGTACTTTGACACCACCATCGACCGGAAGAGGTACACCAGCA
CCAAAGAGGTGCTGGACGCCACCCTGATCCACCAGAGCATCACCGGCCTGTACGAGACACGGATCGACCT
GTCTCAGCTGGGAGGCGACAAAAGGCCGGCGGCCACGAAAAAGGCCGGCCAGGCAAAAAAGAAAAAGGAA
TTCGGCAGTGGAGAGGGCAGAGGAAGTCTGCTAACATGCGGTGACGTCGAGGAGAATCCTGGCCCAGTGA
GCAAGGGCGAGGAGCTGTTCACCGGGGTGGTGCCCATCCTGGTCGAGCTGGACGGCGACGTAAACGGCCA
CAAGTTCAGCGTGTCCGGCGAGGGCGAGGGCGATGCCACCTACGGCAAGCTGACCCTGAAGTTCATCTGC
ACCACCGGCAAGCTGCCCGTGCCCTGGCCCACCCTCGTGACCACCCTGACCTACGGCGTGCAGTGCTTCA
GCCGCTACCCCGACCACATGAAGCAGCACGACTTCTTCAAGTCCGCCATGCCCGAAGGCTACGTCCAGGA
GCGCACCATCTTCTTCAAGGACGACGGCAACTACAAGACCCGCGCCGAGGTGAAGTTCGAGGGCGACACC
CTGGTGAACCGCATCGAGCTGAAGGGCATCGACTTCAAGGAGGACGGCAACATCCTGGGGCACAAGCTGG
AGTACAACTACAACAGCCACAACGTCTATATCATGGCCGACAAGCAGAAGAACGGCATCAAGGTGAACTT
CAAGATCCGCCACAACATCGAGGACGGCAGCGTGCAGCTCGCCGACCACTACCAGCAGAACACCCCCATC
GGCGACGGCCCCGTGCTGCTGCCCGACAACCACTACCTGAGCACCCAGTCCGCCCTGAGCAAAGACCCCA
ACGAGAAGCGCGATCACATGGTCCTGCTGGAGTTCGTGACCGCCGCCGGGATCACTCTCGGCATGGACGA
GCTGTACAAGGAATTCTAACTAGAGCTCGCTGATCAGCCTCGACTGTGCCTTCTAGTTGCCAGCCATCTG
TTGTTTGCCCCTCCCCCGTGCCTTCCTTGACCCTGGAAGGTGCCACTCCCACTGTCCTTTCCTAATAAAA
TGAGGAAATTGCATCGCATTGTCTGAGTAGGTGTCATTCTATTCTGGGGGGTGGGGTGGGGCAGGACAGC
AAGGGGGAGGATTGGGAAGAGAATAGCAGGCATGCTGGGGAGCGGCCGCAGGAACCCCTAGTGATGGAGT
TGGCCACTCCCTCTCTGCGCGCTCGCTCGCTCACTGAGGCCGGGCGACCAAAGGTCGCCCGACGCCCGGG
CTTTGCCCGGGCGGCCTCAGTGAGCGAGCGAGCGCGCAGCTGCCTGCAGGGGCGCCTGATGCGGTATTTT
CTCCTTACGCATCTGTGCGGTATTTCACACCGCATA
[95 nt withheld, positions 5497-5591]
T
[46 nt withheld, positions 5593-5638]
C
[141 nt withheld, positions 5640-5780]
CCTTTGACGTTGGAGTCCACGTTCTTT
[37 nt withheld, positions 5808-5844]
ACTCTATCTCGGGCTATTCTTTTGATTTATAAGGGATTTTGCCGATTTCGGTCTATTGGTTAAAAAATGA
GCTGATTTAACAAAAATTTAACGCGAATTTTAACAAAATATTAACGTTTACAATTTTATGGTGCACTCTC
AGTACAATCTGCTCTGATGCCGCATAGTTAAGCCAGCCCCGACACCCGCCAACACCCGCTGACGCGCCCT
GACGGGCTTGTCTGCTCCCGGCATCCGCTTACAGACAAGCTGTGACCGTCTCCGGGAGCTGCATGTGTCA
GAGGTTTTCACCGTCATCACCGAAACGCGCGAGACGAAAGGGCCTCGTGATACGCCTATTTTTATAGGTT
AATGTCATGATAATAATGGTTTCTTAGACGTCAGGTGGCACTTTTCGGGGAAATGTGCGCGGAACCCCTA
TTTGTTTATTTTTCTAAATACATTCAAATATGTATCCGCTCATGAGACAATAACCCTGATAAATGCTTCA
ATAATATTGAAAAAGGAAGAGTATGAGTATTCAACATTTCCGTGTCGCCCTTATTCCCTTTTTTGCGGCA
TTTTGCCTTCCTGTTTTTGCTCACCCAGAAACGCTGGTGAAAGTAAAAGATGCTGAAGATCAGTTGGGTG
CACGAGTGGGTTACATCGAACTGGATCTCAACAGCGGTAAGATCCTTGAGAGTTTTCGCCCCGAAGAACG
TTTTCCAATGATGAGCACTTTTAAAGTTCTGCTATGTGGCGCGGTATTATCCCGTATTGACGCCGGGCAA
GAGCAACTCGGTCGCCGCATACACTATTCTCAGAATGACTTGGTTGAGTACTCACCAGTCACAGAAAAGC
ATCTTACGGATGGCATGACAGTAAGAGAATTATGCAGTGCTGCCATAACCATGAGTGATAACACTGCGGC
CAACTTACTTCTGACAACGATCGGAGGACCGAAGGAGCTAACCGCTTTTTTGCACAACATGGGGGATCAT
GTAACTCGCCTTGATCGTTGGGAACCGGAGCTGAATGAAGCCATACCAAACGACGAGCGTGACACCACGA
TGCCTGTAGCAATGGCAACAACGTTGCGCAAACTATTAACTGGCGAACTACTTACTCTAGCTTCCCGGCA
ACAATTAATAGACTGGATGGAGGCGGATAAAGTTGCAGGACCACTTCTGCGCTCGGCCCTTCCGGCTGGC
TGGTTTATTGCTGATAAATCTGGAGCCGGTGAGCGTGGAAGCCGCGGTATCATTGCAGCACTGGGGCCAG
ATGGTAAGCCCTCCCGTATCGTAGTTATCTACACGACGGGGAGTCAGGCAACTATGGATGAACGAAATAG
ACAGATCGCTGAGATAGGTGCCTCACTGATTAAGCATTGGTAACTGTCAGACCAAGTTTACTCATATATA
CTTTAGATTGATTTAAAACTTCATTTTTAATTTAAAAGGATCTAGGTGAAGATCCTTTTTGATAATCTCA
TGACCAAAATCCCTTAACGTGAGTTTTCGTTCCACTGAGCGTCAGACCCCGTAGAAAAGATCAAAGGATC
TTCTTGAGATCCTTTTTTTCTGCGCGTAATCTGCTGCTTGCAAACAAAAAAACCACCGCTACCAGCGGTG
GTTTGTTTGCCGGATCAAGAGCTACCAACTCTTTTTCCGAAGGTAACTGGCTTCAGCAGAGCGCAGATAC
CAAATACTGTTCTTCTAGTGTAGCCGTAGTTAGGCCACCACTTCAAGAACTCTGTAGCACCGCCTACATA
CCTCGCTCTGCTAATCCTGTTACCAGTGGCTGCTGCCAGTGGCGATAAGTCGTGTCTTACCGGGTTGGAC
TCAAGACGATAGTTACCGGATAAGGCGCAGCGGTCGGGCTGAACGGGGGGTTCGTGCACACAGCCCAGCT
TGGAGCGAACGACCTACACCGAACTGAGATACCTACAGCGTGAGCTATGAGAAAGCGCCACGCTTCCCGA
AGGGAGAAAGGCGGACAGGTATCCGGTAAGCGGCAGGGTCGGAACAGGAGAGCGCACGAGGGAGCTTCCA
GGGGGAAACGCCTGGTATCTTTATAGTCCTGTCGGGTTTCGCCACCTCTGACTTGAGCGTCGATTTTTGT
GATGCTCGTCAGGGGGGCGGAGCCTATGGAAAAACGCCAGCAACGCGGCCTTTTTACGGTTCCTGGCCTT
TTGCTGGCCTTTTGCTCACATGTGAGGGCCTATTTCCCATGATTCCTTCATATTTGCATATACGATACAA
GGCTGTTAGAGAGATAATTGGAATTAATTTGACTGTAAACACAAAGATATTAGTACAAAATACGTGACGT
AGAAAGTAATAATTTCTTGGGTAGTTTGCAGTTTTAAAATTATGTTTTAAAATGGACTATCATATGCTTA
CCGTAACTTGAAAGTATTTCGATTTCTTGGCTTTATATATCTTGTGGAAAGGACGAAACACCGCAAAAAT
GCCATCCTACAGGTTTTAGAGCTAGAAATAGCAAGTTAAAATAAGGCTAGTCCGTTATCAACTTGAAAAA
GTGGCACCGAGTCGGTGCTTTTTTGTTTTAGAGCTAGAAATAGCAAGTTAAAATAAGGCTAGTCCGTTTT
TAGCGCGTGCGCCAATTCTGCAGACAAATGGCTCTAGAGGTACC
